Addgene plasmid #27694: Coronin1B-pmCherryN1
Depositing lab: Christien Merrifield. Depositing organization: MRC Laboratory of Molecular Biology. Publication: A high precision survey of the molecular dynamics of Mammalian clathrin-mediated endocytosis. Taylor MJ, Perrais D, Merrifield CJ. PLoS Biol. 2011 Mar . 9(3):e1000604. 10.1371/journal.pbio.1000604 PubMed 21445324.
Backbone
  Vector backbone: pmCherry-N1
  Backbone manufacturer: Clontech
  Backbone size w/o insert (bp): 4722
  Vector type: Mammalian Expression
  Selectable markers: Neomycin (select with G418)
Growth in bacteria
  Bacterial resistance: Kanamycin, 50 μg/mL
  Growth temperature: 37°C
  Growth strain: DH5alpha
  Copy number: Unknown
Gene/Insert
  Gene/Insert name: Coronin 1B
  Species: M. musculus (mouse)
  Insert size (bp): 1500
  Entrez Gene: Coro1b
  Tag / fusion protein: mCherry (C terminal on insert)
  Cloning method: Restriction Enzyme; 5′ cloning site BglII (not destroyed); 3′ cloning site EcoRI (not destroyed)
  Sequencing primers: 5′ CMV-F; 3′ mCherry-R 5'-TTGGTCACCTTCAGCTTGG
Terms and licenses: Academic/Nonprofit Terms; Industry Terms: Not Available to Industry
Depositor comments: Cloned from a cDNA library derived from mouse brain.
How to cite: Coronin1B-pmCherryN1 was a gift from Christien Merrifield (Addgene plasmid # 27694 ; http://n2t.net/addgene:27694 ; RRID:Addgene_27694)
