[The description below was written by a language model from this plasmid's Addgene catalogue record.]
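Description:
Coronin1B-pmCherryN1 is a mammalian expression plasmid built on the Clontech pmCherry-N1 backbone (about 4.7 kb without insert). It carries the mouse Coronin 1B coding sequence (Coro1b, roughly 1.5 kb), which according to the depositor was cloned from a cDNA library derived from mouse brain. The insert was placed between the BglII and EcoRI sites of the multiple cloning site, both of which remain intact. In this N1-type arrangement the gene sits upstream of the fluorescent protein, so the product is Coronin 1B with the red fluorescent protein mCherry fused to its C terminus. The record does not explicitly name the promoter, but the use of a CMV forward sequencing primer is consistent with the CMV immediate-early promoter that normally drives expression in this vector family. No feature table is provided, so the origin of replication and polyadenylation elements are not documented here.

The plasmid is propagated in E. coli under kanamycin selection, and the recorded mammalian marker is neomycin resistance, allowing G418 selection of stably transfected cells. In vectors of this type a single resistance cassette usually serves both purposes. Copy number is listed as unknown.

Coronin 1B is an actin-associated protein, and the associated publication is a survey of the molecular dynamics of clathrin-mediated endocytosis in mammalian cells. This indicates that the construct is intended for live-cell fluorescence imaging, where the mCherry fusion lets the localisation and recruitment timing of Coronin 1B be followed in transfected cells.
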