>Addgene plasmid #27694 | Coronin1B-pmCherryN1 | addgene partial sequence | sequence record 34030 | 27694 with mCherry-R
GGCCTGCCCTGCCCTCGATCTCGAACTCGTGGCCGTTCACGGAGCCCTCCATGTGCACCTTGAAGCGCAT
GAACTCCTTGATGATGGCCATGTTATCCTCCTCGCCCTTGCTCACCATGGTGGCGACCGGTGGATCCCGA
CTACTTCCACTACCAGTTGATCCTGTACCATGTCCTGTATCCCCATTCTCCATGCGGCCCAGCTGCTCCT
CCAGGCGGCTGATACGTTCTCCCTGCTCCTTGACCAGCATCCGGAGTGCCCGGAGCTCCTGCATCACCTC
TTCCAGCTTCCCAGCTTCACCAGCCCCAGCAAGGTTGCCACTGGGGACATCAGTAACTGCAGTAGCTGTG
GAGGCTCCGGAGCGGCTGTAACTGGCAGGCCTGCTGTCTGATAGCACGTTGCGCCGGCTGACCTTCAGGT
CCCGTTGTTTACTGGGCACATAGGCTTCCCGTAGTGAGATGAGGATTGGATTAGCATCCTGACCGCTCAC
CCAATCCTCTGCTTCAAGAGCAGCCTCAGGCCCGGCTGTGTCAGGGTACAGATCATCCTGGAAGAGGTCA
GACTTTCTTGGCACAGTCATGACTATGGGCTCACACTTGCGTTCATGCAGTTTGTAGAACCTGGCAATTT
CACACTTGCTGACCTCCAAGCCCCTCTTAGGCATGCTGCCCATACCCCTCTGGGGTTCTTTGCTGGTAAA
TGTATTCAGGAAGTGGATGTAGGGGGGCTCATCTGTGATCTCAAAGTACCGGATGCTGGAATCGCCCTTG
CCACAGACATAGACCACACTGGTGTCTGGGTCATAAAAGGGCAGTAGAGCCCCATTGCTTGAATCCAGCT
CCTGCAGGGCCATGGGCTCCTCAAGGTTTTCTGGGTCC
